Addgene plasmid #77820: MAP2K7 gRNA (BRDN0001149362)
Purpose: 3rd generation lentiviral gRNA plasmid targeting human MAP2K7
Depositing lab: John Doench & David Root. Depositing organization: Broad Institute. Publication: Optimized sgRNA design to maximize activity and minimize off-target effects of CRISPR-Cas9. Doench JG, Fusi N, Sullender M, Hegde M, Vaimberg EW, Donovan KF, Smith I, Tothova Z, Wilen C, Orchard R, Virgin HW, Listgarten J, Root DE. Nat Biotechnol. 2016 Jan 18. doi: 10.1038/nbt.3437. PubMed 26780180.
Backbone
  Vector backbone: lentiGuide-Puro
  Backbone manufacturer: Zhang Lab (Addgene plasmid # 52963)
  Vector type: Mammalian Expression, Lentiviral, CRISPR
  Selectable markers: Puromycin
Growth in bacteria
  Bacterial resistance: Ampicillin, 100 μg/mL
  Growth temperature: 37°C
  Growth strain: DH5alpha
  Copy number: High Copy
Gene/Insert
  Gene/Insert name: MAP2K7 (alt names: MAP2K7; NM_001297555.1)
  gRNA/shRNA sequence: ACGGGCTACCTGACCATCGG
  Species: H. sapiens (human)
  Entrez Gene: MAP2K7 (a.k.a. JNKK2, MAPKK7, MEK, MEK 7, MKK7, PRKMK7, SAPKK-4, SAPKK4)
  Promoter: hU6
  Cloning method: Unknown
  Sequencing primers: 5′ U6-F; 3′ pS2-R
Terms and licenses: Academic/Nonprofit Terms; Industry Terms: Not Available to Industry
Depositor comments: The gRNA was designed to target the following Genbank reference sequence(s): NM_001297555.1,NM_001297556.1,NM_145185.3. Note that this plasmid does NOT contain Cas9. It should be used in conjunction with lentiCas9-Blast (Addgene #52962) or otherwise with cell lines already expressing Cas9. Browse the full kinome gRNA library at http://www.addgene.org/pooled-library/broadgpp-human-kinome/ or visit http://www.broadinstitute.org/rnai/public/ for detailed protocols and information.
How to cite: MAP2K7 gRNA (BRDN0001149362) was a gift from John Doench & David Root (Addgene plasmid # 77820 ; http://n2t.net/addgene:77820 ; RRID:Addgene_77820)
