[The description below was written by a language model from this plasmid's Addgene catalogue record and pLannotate feature annotations shown in this document.]
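Description:
MAP2K7 gRNA (BRDN0001149362) is a third-generation lentiviral CRISPR guide plasmid built on the lentiGuide-Puro backbone, designed to deliver a single guide RNA against human MAP2K7 (also known as MKK7 or JNKK2) into mammalian cells. It is propagated in E. coli as a high-copy plasmid through a ColE1/pUC-type origin with ampicillin selection (AmpR); an f1 origin, an SV40 origin and poly(A) signal, and remnants of lac and T3/T7 promoter elements are also annotated in the backbone.

The viral transfer cassette begins with an RSV promoter fused to a truncated HIV-1 5' LTR, which drives Tat-independent production of the genomic RNA in packaging cells. It is followed by the Ψ packaging signal with a partial gag sequence, the Rev response element for nuclear export, and a cPPT/CTS. Within the cassette, a human U6 RNA polymerase III promoter transcribes the MAP2K7-targeting spacer joined to the Streptococcus pyogenes Cas9 guide RNA scaffold. Downstream, the EF-1α core promoter with its intron A drives puromycin N-acetyltransferase, allowing puromycin selection of transduced cells, and a WPRE enhances transcript expression. The cassette ends in a self-inactivating ΔU3 3' LTR.

The plasmid carries no Cas9, so it must be paired with a separate Cas9 vector or used in cells that already express Cas9. The guide was designed against several MAP2K7 reference transcripts and belongs to a human kinome gRNA collection developed alongside work on optimised sgRNA design. Its typical use is knockout of MAP2K7 in human cells.
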