Features (pLannotate 1.2.2; 29 found; start..end, strand, type, name):
     14..80      +  CDS            small t antigen (fragment): SV40 (simian virus 40) small t antigen
    106..317     +  promoter       EF-1α core promoter: core promoter for human elongation factor EF-1α
    318..1256    +  intron         EF-1α intron A: intron upstream of the start codon of human EF-1α
   1278..1877    +  CDS            PuroR (fragment): puromycin N-acetyltransferase; pac from Streptomyces; confers resistance to puromycin
   1893..2481    +  misc_feature   WPRE: woodchuck hepatitis virus posttranscriptional regulatory element
   2532..2551    +  misc_feature   cPPT/CTS (fragment): central polypurine tract and central termination sequence of HIV-1
   2553..2786    +  LTR            3' LTR (ΔU3): self-inactivating 3' long terminal repeat (LTR) from HIV-1
   2864..2985    +  polyA_signal   SV40 poly(A) signal: SV40 polyadenylation signal
   3025..3160    +  rep_origin     SV40 ori: SV40 origin of replication
   3181..3199    -  promoter       T7 promoter: promoter for bacteriophage T7 RNA polymerase
   3207..3362    +  CDS            lacZα (fragment): LacZα fragment of β-galactosidase; lacZ fragment
   3367..3795    +  rep_origin     f1 ori (sequence partly withheld): f1 bacteriophage origin of replication; arrow indicates direction of (+) strand synthesis
   3848..3952    +  promoter       AmpR promoter: bla
   3953..4813    +  CDS            AmpR: β-lactamase; bla; confers resistance to ampicillin, carbenicillin, and related antibiotics
   4984..5572    +  rep_origin     ori: high-copy-number ColE1/pMB1/pBR322/pUC origin of replication
   5755..5847    +  CDS            lacI (fragment): lac repressor; lacI; The lac repressor binds to the lac operator to inhibit transcription in E. coli. This inhibition can be relieved by adding lactose or isopropyl-β-D-thiogalactopyranoside (IPTG).
   5860..5881    +  protein_bind   CAP binding site: CAP binding activates transcription in the presence of cAMP. E. coli catabolite activator protein
   5896..5926    +  promoter       lac promoter: promoter for the E. coli lac operon
   5934..5950    +  protein_bind   lac operator: The lac repressor binds to the lac operator to inhibit transcription in E. coli. This inhibition can be relieved by adding lactose or isopropyl-β-D-thiogalactopyranoside (IPTG). lac repressor encoded by lacI
   5995..6013    +  promoter       T3 promoter: promoter for bacteriophage T3 RNA polymerase
   6041..6267    +  promoter       RSV promoter: Rous sarcoma virus enhancer/promoter
   6268..6448    +  LTR            5' LTR (truncated): truncated 5' long terminal repeat (LTR) from HIV-1
   6495..6620    +  misc_feature   HIV-1 Ψ: packaging signal of human immunodeficiency virus type 1
   6604..6967    +  CDS            HIV-1 gag (fragment): gag protein from human immunodeficiency virus 1; gag
   7113..7346    +  misc_feature   RRE: The Rev response element (RRE) of HIV-1 allows for Rev-dependent mRNA export from the nucleus to the cytoplasm.
   7723..7749    +  CDS            Rev (fragment): human immunodeficiency virus 1 (HIV-1) Rev protein; rev; enhances nuclear export of unspliced and incompletely spliced viral mRNAs
   7753..7993    +  promoter       U6 promoter: RNA polymerase III promoter for human U6 snRNA
   8023..8098    +  misc_RNA       gRNA scaffold: guide RNA scaffold for the Streptococcus pyogenes CRISPR/Cas9 system
   8154..8271    +  misc_feature   cPPT/CTS: central polypurine tract and central termination sequence of HIV-1
>Addgene plasmid #77820 | MAP2K7 gRNA (BRDN0001149362) | addgene full sequence | sequence record 188472 | Addgene Assembled Sequence
CCCGGGTGCAAAGATGGATAAAGTTTTAAACAGAGAGGAATCTTTGCAGCTAATGGACCTTCTAGGTCTT
GAAAGGAGTGGGAATTGGCTCCGGTGCCCGTCAGTGGGCAGAGCGCACATCGCCCACAGTCCCCGAGAAG
TTGGGGGGAGGGGTCGGCAATTGATCCGGTGCCTAGAGAAGGTGGCGCGGGGTAAACTGGGAAAGTGATG
TCGTGTACTGGCTCCGCCTTTTTCCCGAGGGTGGGGGAGAACCGTATATAAGTGCAGTAGTCGCCGTGAA
CGTTCTTTTTCGCAACGGGTTTGCCGCCAGAACACAGGTAAGTGCCGTGTGTGGTTCCCGCGGGCCTGGC
CTCTTTACGGGTTATGGCCCTTGCGTGCCTTGAATTACTTCCACCTGGCTGCAGTACGTGATTCTTGATC
CCGAGCTTCGGGTTGGAAGTGGGTGGGAGAGTTCGAGGCCTTGCGCTTAAGGAGCCCCTTCGCCTCGTGC
TTGAGTTGAGGCCTGGCCTGGGCGCTGGGGCCGCCGCGTGCGAATCTGGTGGCACCTTCGCGCCTGTCTC
GCTGCTTTCGATAAGTCTCTAGCCATTTAAAATTTTTGATGACCTGCTGCGACGCTTTTTTTCTGGCAAG
ATAGTCTTGTAAATGCGGGCCAAGATCTGCACACTGGTATTTCGGTTTTTGGGGCCGCGGGCGGCGACGG
GGCCCGTGCGTCCCAGCGCACATGTTCGGCGAGGCGGGGCCTGCGAGCGCGGCCACCGAGAATCGGACGG
GGGTAGTCTCAAGCTGGCCGGCCTGCTCTGGTGCCTGGCCTCGCGCCGCCGTGTATCGCCCCGCCCTGGG
CGGCAAGGCTGGCCCGGTCGGCACCAGTTGCGTGAGCGGAAAGATGGCCGCTTCCCGGCCCTGCTGCAGG
GAGCTCAAAATGGAGGACGCGGCGCTCGGGAGAGCGGGCGGGTGAGTCACCCACACAAAGGAAAAGGGCC
TTTCCGTCCTCAGCCGTCGCTTCATGTGACTCCACGGAGTACCGGGCGCCGTCCAGGCACCTCGATTAGT
TCTCGAGCTTTTGGAGTACGTCGTCTTTAGGTTGGGGGGAGGGGTTTTATGCGATGGAGTTTCCCCACAC
TGAGTGGGTGGAGACTGAAGTTAGGCCAGCTTGGCACTTGATGTAATTCTCCTTGGAATTTGCCCTTTTT
GAGTTTGGATCTTGGTTCATTCTCAAGCCTCAGACAGTGGTTCAAAGTTTTTTTCTTCCATTTCAGGTGT
CGTGACGTACGGCCACCATGACCGAGTACAAGCCCACGGTGCGCCTCGCCACCCGCGACGACGTCCCCAG
GGCCGTACGCACCCTCGCCGCCGCGTTCGCCGACTACCCCGCCACGCGCCACACCGTCGATCCGGACCGC
CACATCGAGCGGGTCACCGAGCTGCAAGAACTCTTCCTCACGCGCGTCGGGCTCGACATCGGCAAGGTGT
GGGTCGCGGACGACGGCGCCGCCGTGGCGGTCTGGACCACGCCGGAGAGCGTCGAAGCGGGGGCGGTGTT
CGCCGAGATCGGCCCGCGCATGGCCGAGTTGAGCGGTTCCCGGCTGGCCGCGCAGCAACAGATGGAAGGC
CTCCTGGCGCCGCACCGGCCCAAGGAGCCCGCGTGGTTCCTGGCCACCGTCGGAGTCTCGCCCGACCACC
AGGGCAAGGGTCTGGGCAGCGCCGTCGTGCTCCCCGGAGTGGAGGCGGCCGAGCGCGCCGGGGTGCCCGC
CTTCCTGGAGACCTCCGCGCCCCGCAACCTCCCCTTCTACGAGCGGCTCGGCTTCACCGTCACCGCCGAC
GTCGAGGTGCCCGAAGGACCGCGCACCTGGTGCATGACCCGCAAGCCCGGTGCCTGAACGCGTTAAGTCG
ACAATCAACCTCTGGATTACAAAATTTGTGAAAGATTGACTGGTATTCTTAACTATGTTGCTCCTTTTAC
GCTATGTGGATACGCTGCTTTAATGCCTTTGTATCATGCTATTGCTTCCCGTATGGCTTTCATTTTCTCC
TCCTTGTATAAATCCTGGTTGCTGTCTCTTTATGAGGAGTTGTGGCCCGTTGTCAGGCAACGTGGCGTGG
TGTGCACTGTGTTTGCTGACGCAACCCCCACTGGTTGGGGCATTGCCACCACCTGTCAGCTCCTTTCCGG
GACTTTCGCTTTCCCCCTCCCTATTGCCACGGCGGAACTCATCGCCGCCTGCCTTGCCCGCTGCTGGACA
GGGGCTCGGCTGTTGGGCACTGACAATTCCGTGGTGTTGTCGGGGAAATCATCGTCCTTTCCTTGGCTGC
TCGCCTGTGTTGCCACCTGGATTCTGCGCGGGACGTCCTTCTGCTACGTCCCTTCGGCCCTCAATCCAGC
GGACCTTCCTTCCCGCGGCCTGCTGCCGGCTCTGCGGCCTCTTCCGCGTCTTCGCCTTCGCCCTCAGACG
AGTCGGATCTCCCTTTGGGCCGCCTCCCCGCGTCGACTTTAAGACCAATGACTTACAAGGCAGCTGTAGA
TCTTAGCCACTTTTTAAAAGAAAAGGGGGGACTGGAAGGGCTAATTCACTCCCAACGAAGACAAGATCTG
CTTTTTGCTTGTACTGGGTCTCTCTGGTTAGACCAGATCTGAGCCTGGGAGCTCTCTGGCTAACTAGGGA
ACCCACTGCTTAAGCCTCAATAAAGCTTGCCTTGAGTGCTTCAAGTAGTGTGTGCCCGTCTGTTGTGTGA
CTCTGGTAACTAGAGATCCCTCAGACCCTTTTAGTCAGTGTGGAAAATCTCTAGCAGTACGTATAGTAGT
TCATGTCATCTTATTATTCAGTATTTATAACTTGCAAAGAAATGAATATCAGAGAGTGAGAGGAACTTGT
TTATTGCAGCTTATAATGGTTACAAATAAAGCAATAGCATCACAAATTTCACAAATAAAGCATTTTTTTC
ACTGCATTCTAGTTGTGGTTTGTCCAAACTCATCAATGTATCTTATCATGTCTGGCTCTAGCTATCCCGC
CCCTAACTCCGCCCATCCCGCCCCTAACTCCGCCCAGTTCCGCCCATTCTCCGCCCCATGGCTGACTAAT
TTTTTTTATTTATGCAGAGGCCGAGGCCGCCTCGGCCTCTGAGCTATTCCAGAAGTAGTGAGGAGGCTTT
TTTGGAGGCCTAGGGACGTACCCAATTCGCCCTATAGTGAGTCGTATTACGCGCGCTCACTGGCCGTCGT
TTTACAACGTCGTGACTGGGAAAACCCTGGCGTTACCCAACTTAATCGCCTTGCAGCACATCCCCCTTTC
GCCAGCTGGCGTAATAGCGAAGAGGCCCGCACCGATCGCCCTTCCCAACAGTTGCGCAGCCTGAATGGCG
AATGGG
[124 nt withheld, positions 3367-3490]
C
[91 nt withheld, positions 3492-3582]
A
[49 nt withheld, positions 3584-3632]
CCTTTGACGTTGGAGTCCACGTTCTTT
[37 nt withheld, positions 3660-3696]
ACCCTATCTCGGTCTATTCTTTTGATTTATAAGGGATTTTGCCGATTTCGGCCTATTGGTTAAAAAATGA
GCTGATTTAACAAAAATTTAACGCGAATTTTAACAAAATATTAACGCTTACAATTTAGGTGGCACTTTTC
GGGGAAATGTGCGCGGAACCCCTATTTGTTTATTTTTCTAAATACATTCAAATATGTATCCGCTCATGAG
ACAATAACCCTGATAAATGCTTCAATAATATTGAAAAAGGAAGAGTATGAGTATTCAACATTTCCGTGTC
GCCCTTATTCCCTTTTTTGCGGCATTTTGCCTTCCTGTTTTTGCTCACCCAGAAACGCTGGTGAAAGTAA
AAGATGCTGAAGATCAGTTGGGTGCACGAGTGGGTTACATCGAACTGGATCTCAACAGCGGTAAGATCCT
TGAGAGTTTTCGCCCCGAAGAACGTTTTCCAATGATGAGCACTTTTAAAGTTCTGCTATGTGGCGCGGTA
TTATCCCGTATTGACGCCGGGCAAGAGCAACTCGGTCGCCGCATACACTATTCTCAGAATGACTTGGTTG
AGTACTCACCAGTCACAGAAAAGCATCTTACGGATGGCATGACAGTAAGAGAATTATGCAGTGCTGCCAT
AACCATGAGTGATAACACTGCGGCCAACTTACTTCTGACAACGATCGGAGGACCGAAGGAGCTAACCGCT
TTTTTGCACAACATGGGGGATCATGTAACTCGCCTTGATCGTTGGGAACCGGAGCTGAATGAAGCCATAC
CAAACGACGAGCGTGACACCACGATGCCTGTAGCAATGGCAACAACGTTGCGCAAACTATTAACTGGCGA
ACTACTTACTCTAGCTTCCCGGCAACAATTAATAGACTGGATGGAGGCGGATAAAGTTGCAGGACCACTT
CTGCGCTCGGCCCTTCCGGCTGGCTGGTTTATTGCTGATAAATCTGGAGCCGGTGAGCGTGGGTCTCGCG
GTATCATTGCAGCACTGGGGCCAGATGGTAAGCCCTCCCGTATCGTAGTTATCTACACGACGGGGAGTCA
GGCAACTATGGATGAACGAAATAGACAGATCGCTGAGATAGGTGCCTCACTGATTAAGCATTGGTAACTG
TCAGACCAAGTTTACTCATATATACTTTAGATTGATTTAAAACTTCATTTTTAATTTAAAAGGATCTAGG
TGAAGATCCTTTTTGATAATCTCATGACCAAAATCCCTTAACGTGAGTTTTCGTTCCACTGAGCGTCAGA
CCCCGTAGAAAAGATCAAAGGATCTTCTTGAGATCCTTTTTTTCTGCGCGTAATCTGCTGCTTGCAAACA
AAAAAACCACCGCTACCAGCGGTGGTTTGTTTGCCGGATCAAGAGCTACCAACTCTTTTTCCGAAGGTAA
CTGGCTTCAGCAGAGCGCAGATACCAAATACTGTTCTTCTAGTGTAGCCGTAGTTAGGCCACCACTTCAA
GAACTCTGTAGCACCGCCTACATACCTCGCTCTGCTAATCCTGTTACCAGTGGCTGCTGCCAGTGGCGAT
AAGTCGTGTCTTACCGGGTTGGACTCAAGACGATAGTTACCGGATAAGGCGCAGCGGTCGGGCTGAACGG
GGGGTTCGTGCACACAGCCCAGCTTGGAGCGAACGACCTACACCGAACTGAGATACCTACAGCGTGAGCT
ATGAGAAAGCGCCACGCTTCCCGAAGGGAGAAAGGCGGACAGGTATCCGGTAAGCGGCAGGGTCGGAACA
GGAGAGCGCACGAGGGAGCTTCCAGGGGGAAACGCCTGGTATCTTTATAGTCCTGTCGGGTTTCGCCACC
TCTGACTTGAGCGTCGATTTTTGTGATGCTCGTCAGGGGGGCGGAGCCTATGGAAAAACGCCAGCAACGC
GGCCTTTTTACGGTTCCTGGCCTTTTGCTGGCCTTTTGCTCACATGTTCTTTCCTGCGTTATCCCCTGAT
TCTGTGGATAACCGTATTACCGCCTTTGAGTGAGCTGATACCGCTCGCCGCAGCCGAACGACCGAGCGCA
GCGAGTCAGTGAGCGAGGAAGCGGAAGAGCGCCCAATACGCAAACCGCCTCTCCCCGCGCGTTGGCCGAT
TCATTAATGCAGCTGGCACGACAGGTTTCCCGACTGGAAAGCGGGCAGTGAGCGCAACGCAATTAATGTG
AGTTAGCTCACTCATTAGGCACCCCAGGCTTTACACTTTATGCTTCCGGCTCGTATGTTGTGTGGAATTG
TGAGCGGATAACAATTTCACACAGGAAACAGCTATGACCATGATTACGCCAAGCGCGCAATTAACCCTCA
CTAAAGGGAACAAAAGCTGGAGCTGCAAGCTTAATGTAGTCTTATGCAATACTCTTGTAGTCTTGCAACA
TGGTAACGATGAGTTAGCAACATGCCTTACAAGGAGAGAAAAAGCACCGTGCATGCCGATTGGTGGAAGT
AAGGTGGTACGATCGTGCCTTATTAGGAAGGCAACAGACGGGTCTGACATGGATTGGACGAACCACTGAA
TTGCCGCATTGCAGAGATATTGTATTTAAGTGCCTAGCTCGATACATAAACGGGTCTCTCTGGTTAGACC
AGATCTGAGCCTGGGAGCTCTCTGGCTAACTAGGGAACCCACTGCTTAAGCCTCAATAAAGCTTGCCTTG
AGTGCTTCAAGTAGTGTGTGCCCGTCTGTTGTGTGACTCTGGTAACTAGAGATCCCTCAGACCCTTTTAG
TCAGTGTGGAAAATCTCTAGCAGTGGCGCCCGAACAGGGACTTGAAAGCGAAAGGGAAACCAGAGGAGCT
CTCTCGACGCAGGACTCGGCTTGCTGAAGCGCGCACGGCAAGAGGCGAGGGGCGGCGACTGGTGAGTACG
CCAAAAATTTTGACTAGCGGAGGCTAGAAGGAGAGAGATGGGTGCGAGAGCGTCAGTATTAAGCGGGGGA
GAATTAGATCGCGATGGGAAAAAATTCGGTTAAGGCCAGGGGGAAAGAAAAAATATAAATTAAAACATAT
AGTATGGGCAAGCAGGGAGCTAGAACGATTCGCAGTTAATCCTGGCCTGTTAGAAACATCAGAAGGCTGT
AGACAAATACTGGGACAGCTACAACCATCCCTTCAGACAGGATCAGAAGAACTTAGATCATTATATAATA
CAGTAGCAACCCTCTATTGTGTGCATCAAAGGATAGAGATAAAAGACACCAAGGAAGCTTTAGACAAGAT
AGAGGAAGAGCAAAACAAAAGTAAGACCACCGCACAGCAAGCGGCCGCTGATCTTCAGACCTGGAGGAGG
AGATATGAGGGACAATTGGAGAAGTGAATTATATAAATATAAAGTAGTAAAAATTGAACCATTAGGAGTA
GCACCCACCAAGGCAAAGAGAAGAGTGGTGCAGAGAGAAAAAAGAGCAGTGGGAATAGGAGCTTTGTTCC
TTGGGTTCTTGGGAGCAGCAGGAAGCACTATGGGCGCAGCGTCAATGACGCTGACGGTACAGGCCAGACA
ATTATTGTCTGGTATAGTGCAGCAGCAGAACAATTTGCTGAGGGCTATTGAGGCGCAACAGCATCTGTTG
CAACTCACAGTCTGGGGCATCAAGCAGCTCCAGGCAAGAATCCTGGCTGTGGAAAGATACCTAAAGGATC
AACAGCTCCTGGGGATTTGGGGTTGCTCTGGAAAACTCATTTGCACCACTGCTGTGCCTTGGAATGCTAG
TTGGAGTAATAAATCTCTGGAACAGATTTGGAATCACACGACCTGGATGGAGTGGGACAGAGAAATTAAC
AATTACACAAGCTTAATACACTCCTTAATTGAAGAATCGCAAAACCAGCAAGAAAAGAATGAACAAGAAT
TATTGGAATTAGATAAATGGGCAAGTTTGTGGAATTGGTTTAACATAACAAATTGGCTGTGGTATATAAA
ATTATTCATAATGATAGTAGGAGGCTTGGTAGGTTTAAGAATAGTTTTTGCTGTACTTTCTATAGTGAAT
AGAGTTAGGCAGGGATATTCACCATTATCGTTTCAGACCCACCTCCCAACCCCGAGGGGACCCAGAGAGG
GCCTATTTCCCATGATTCCTTCATATTTGCATATACGATACAAGGCTGTTAGAGAGATAATTAGAATTAA
TTTGACTGTAAACACAAAGATATTAGTACAAAATACGTGACGTAGAAAGTAATAATTTCTTGGGTAGTTT
GCAGTTTTAAAATTATGTTTTAAAATGGACTATCATATGCTTACCGTAACTTGAAAGTATTTCGATTTCT
TGGCTTTATATATCTTGTGGAAAGGACGAAACACCGACGGGCTACCTGACCATCGGGTTTTAGAGCTAGA
AATAGCAAGTTAAAATAAGGCTAGTCCGTTATCAACTTGAAAAAGTGGCACCGAGTCGGTGCTTTTTTAA
GCTTGGCGTAACTAGATCTTGAGACAAATGGCAGTATTCATCCACAATTTTAAAAGAAAAGGGGGGATTG
GGGGGTACAGTGCAGGGGAAAGAATAGTAGACATAATAGCAACAGACATACAAACTAAAGAATTACAAAA
ACAAATTACAAAAATTCAAAATTTTCGGGTTTATTACAGGGACAGCAGAGATCCACTTTGGCGCCGGCTC
GAGGGGG
