>Addgene plasmid #77820 | MAP2K7 gRNA (BRDN0001149362) | depositor partial sequence | sequence record 145280 | Target Sequence
ACGGGCTACCTGACCATCGG
