>Addgene plasmid #77820 | MAP2K7 gRNA (BRDN0001149362) | addgene partial sequence | sequence record 188471 | hU6-F
AAGTAATAATTTCTTGGGTAGTTTGCAGTTTTAAAATTATGTTTTAAAATGGACTATCATATGCTTACCG
TAACTTGAAAGTATTTCGATTTCTTGGCTTTATATATCTTGTGGAAAGGACGAAACACCGACGGGCTACC
TGACCATCGGGTTTTAGAGCTAGAAATAGCAAGTTAAAATAAGGCTAGTCCGTTATCAACTTGAAAAAGT
GGCACCGAGTCGGTGCTTTTTTAAGCTTGGCGTAACTAGATCTTGAGACAAATGGCAGTATTCATCCACA
ATTTTAAAAGAAAAGGGGGGATTGGGGGGTACAGTGCAGGGGAAAGAATAGTAGACATAATAGCAACAGA
CATACAAACTAAAGAATTACAAAAACAAATTACAAAAATTCAAAATTTTCGGGTTTATTACAGGGACAGC
AGAGATCCACTTTGGCGCCGGCTCGAGGGGGCCCGGGTGCAAAGATGGATAAAGTTTTAAACAGAGAGGA
ATCTTTGCAGCTAATGGACCTTCTAGGTCTTGAAAGGAGTGGGAATTGGCTCCGGTGCCCGTCAGTGGGC
AGAGCGCACA
